Addgene plasmid #62090: pMuLE ENTR CMV L1-R5
Purpose: (Empty Backbone) MuLE (Multiple Lentiviral Expression) Entry vector containing a CMV promoter and multiple cloning site module. Compatible with MultiSite Gateway cloning
Depositing lab: Ian Frew. Depositing organization: University of Zurich. Publication: A versatile modular vector system for rapid combinatorial mammalian genetics. Albers J, Danzer C, Rechsteiner M, Lehmann H, Brandt LP, Hejhal T, Catalano A, Busenhart P, Goncalves AF, Brandt S, Bode PK, Bode-Lesniewska B, Wild PJ, Frew IJ. J Clin Invest. 2015 Mar 9. pii: 79743. doi: 10.1172/JCI79743. PubMed 25751063.
Backbone
  Vector backbone: N/A
  Vector type: Mammalian Expression ; MuLE Gateway Entry Vector
Growth in bacteria
  Bacterial resistance: Kanamycin, 50 μg/mL
  Growth temperature: 37°C
  Growth strain: DH5alpha
  Copy number: High Copy
Gene/Insert
  Gene/Insert name: None
Terms and licenses: Academic/Nonprofit Terms; Industry Terms: Not Available to Industry
How to cite: pMuLE ENTR CMV L1-R5 was a gift from Ian Frew (Addgene plasmid # 62090 ; http://n2t.net/addgene:62090 ; RRID:Addgene_62090)
