[The description below was written by a language model from this plasmid's Addgene catalogue record and pLannotate feature annotations shown in this document.]
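Description:
pMuLE ENTR CMV L1-R5 is a small (about 3.4 kb) Gateway entry vector from the MuLE (Multiple Lentiviral Expression) modular cloning system, supplied as an empty backbone with no gene insert. It is maintained in E. coli as a high-copy plasmid through a ColE1/pUC-type origin and is selected with kanamycin via an aminoglycoside phosphotransferase (KanR) gene. The catalogue entry does not name a parental backbone. The rrnB T1 and T2 terminators upstream of the recombination cassette are a typical entry-vector arrangement that insulates the cassette from read-through transcription. The short lacI and lacZα fragments annotated nearby appear to be non-functional backbone remnants.

The functional module lies between an attL1 site and an attR5 site. It consists of the human cytomegalovirus immediate early enhancer and promoter, followed by a T7 promoter and, according to the catalogue description, a multiple cloning site, which the feature table does not annotate separately. A very short match to a truncated HIV-1 5' LTR at the end of the CMV promoter is only a fragment, and the plasmid carries no complete lentiviral elements itself. A second T7 promoter sits outside attR5 in the opposite orientation.

In use, a cDNA or other sequence of interest is cloned into the multiple cloning site so that it is placed under strong constitutive CMV control for mammalian expression. The L1-R5 flanking sites define this module's position in a MultiSite Gateway LR reaction, where it is combined with other entry modules carrying complementary att sites and assembled in a fixed order into a destination vector, which in the MuLE system is lentiviral. This allows combinatorial construction of vectors carrying several expression elements.
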