Features (pLannotate 1.2.2; 13 found; start..end, strand, type, name):
    121..213     +  CDS            lacI (fragment): lac repressor; lacI; The lac repressor binds to the lac operator to inhibit transcription in E. coli. This inhibition can be relieved by adding lactose or isopropyl-β-D-thiogalactopyranoside (IPTG).
    268..295     -  terminator     rrnB T2 terminator: transcription terminator T2 from the E. coli rrnB gene
    427..470     +  terminator     rrnB T1 terminator: Escherichia coli rrnB; transcription terminator T1 from the E. coli rrnB gene
    517..553     -  CDS            lacZα (fragment): LacZα fragment of β-galactosidase; lacZ fragment
    569..668     +  protein_bind   attL1: mutant version of attL; recombination site for the Gateway® LR reaction LR Clonase™
    696..1075    +  enhancer       CMV enhancer: human cytomegalovirus immediate early enhancer
   1076..1279    +  promoter       CMV promoter: human cytomegalovirus (CMV) immediate early promoter
   1275..1308    +  LTR            5' LTR (truncated) (fragment): truncated 5' long terminal repeat (LTR) from HIV-1
   1324..1342    +  promoter       T7 promoter: promoter for bacteriophage T7 RNA polymerase
   1453..1576    +  protein_bind   attR5: mutant version of attR; recombination site for the Gateway® LR reaction LR Clonase™
   1632..1650    -  promoter       T7 promoter: promoter for bacteriophage T7 RNA polymerase
   1784..2593    +  CDS            KanR: aminoglycoside phosphotransferase; aph(3')-Ia; confers resistance to kanamycin in bacteria or G418 (Geneticin®) in eukaryotes
   2740..3328    +  rep_origin     ori: high-copy-number ColE1/pMB1/pBR322/pUC origin of replication
>Addgene plasmid #62090 | pMuLE ENTR CMV L1-R5 | depositor full sequence | sequence record 101379 | Full Sequence
CTTTCCTGCGTTATCCCCTGATTCTGTGGATAACCGTATTACCGCCTTTGAGTGAGCTGATACCGCTCGC
CGCAGCCGAACGACCGAGCGCAGCGAGTCAGTGAGCGAGGAAGCGGAAGAGCGCCCAATACGCAAACCGC
CTCTCCCCGCGCGTTGGCCGATTCATTAATGCAGCTGGCACGACAGGTTTCCCGACTGGAAAGCGGGCAG
TGAGCGCAACGCAATTAATACGCGTACCGCTAGCCAGGAAGAGTTTGTAGAAACGCAAAAAGGCCATCCG
TCAGGATGGCCTTCTGCTTAGTTTGATGCCTGGCAGTTTATGGCGGGCGTCCTGCCCGCCACCCTCCGGG
CCGTTGCTTCACAACGTTCAAATCCGCTCCCGGCGGATTTGTCCTACTCAGGAGAGCGTTCACCGACAAA
CAACAGATAAAACGAAAGGCCCAGTCTTCCGACTGAGCCTTTCGTTTTATTTGATGCCTGGCAGTTCCCT
ACTCTCGCGTTAACGCTAGCATGGATGTTTTCCCAGTCACGACGTTGTAAAACGACGGCCAGTCTTAAGC
TCGGGCCCCAAATAATGATTTTATTTTGACTGATAGTGACCTGTTCGTTGCAACAAATTGATGAGCAATG
CTTTTTTATAATGCCAACTTTGTACAAAAAAGCAGGCTGCGATGTACGGGCCAGATATACGCGTTGACAT
TGATTATTGACTAGTTATTAATAGTAATCAATTACGGGGTCATTAGTTCATAGCCCATATATGGAGTTCC
GCGTTACATAACTTACGGTAAATGGCCCGCCTGGCTGACCGCCCAACGACCCCCGCCCATTGACGTCAAT
AATGACGTATGTTCCCATAGTAACGCCAATAGGGACTTTCCATTGACGTCAATGGGTGGAGTATTTACGG
TAAACTGCCCACTTGGCAGTACATCAAGTGTATCATATGCCAAGTACGCCCCCTATTGACGTCAATGACG
GTAAATGGCCCGCCTGGCATTATGCCCAGTACATGACCTTATGGGACTTTCCTACTTGGCAGTACATCTA
CGTATTAGTCATCGCTATTACCATGGTGATGCGGTTTTGGCAGTACATCAATGGGCGTGGATAGCGGTTT
GACTCACGGGGATTTCCAAGTCTCCACCCCATTGACGTCAATGGGAGTTTGTTTTGGCACCAAAATCAAC
GGGACTTTCCAAAATGTCGTAACAACTCCGCCCCATTGACGCAAATGGGCGGTAGGCGTGTACGGTGGGA
GGTCTATATAAGCAGAGCTCTCTGGCTAACTAGAGAACCCACTGCTTACTGGCTTATCGAAATTAATACG
ACTCACTATAGGGAGACCCAAGCTTGGTACCGAGCTCGGATCCACTAGTAACGGCCGCCAGTGTGCTGGA
ATTCTGCAGATATCCATCACACTGGCGGCCGCTCGAGCATGCATCTAGAGGACAACTTTGTATACAAAAG
TTGAACGAGAAACGTAAAATGATATAAATATCAATATATTAAATTAGATTTTGCATAAAAAACAGACTAC
ATAATACTGTAAAACACAACATATCCAGTCACTATGAATCAACTACTTAGATGGTATTAGTGACCTGTAC
TGCAGGGCGGCCGCGATATCCCCTATAGTGAGTCGTATTACATGGTCATAGCTGTTTCCTGGCAGCTCTG
GCCCGTGTCTCAAAATCTCTGATGTTACATTGCACAAGATAAAAATATATCATCATGAACAATAAAACTG
TCTGCTTACATAAACAGTAATACAAGGGGTGTTATGAGCCATATTCAACGGGAAACGTCGAGGCCGCGAT
TAAATTCCAACATGGATGCTGATTTATATGGGTATAAATGGGCTCGCGATAATGTCGGGCAATCAGGTGC
GACAATCTATCGCTTGTATGGGAAGCCCGATGCGCCAGAGTTGTTTCTGAAACATGGCAAAGGTAGCGTT
GCCAATGATGTTACAGATGAGATGGTCAGACTAAACTGGCTGACGGAATTTATGCCTCTTCCGACCATCA
AGCATTTTATCCGTACTCCTGATGATGCATGGTTACTCACCACTGCGATCCCCGGAAAAACAGCATTCCA
GGTATTAGAAGAATATCCTGATTCAGGTGAAAATATTGTTGATGCGCTGGCAGTGTTCCTGCGCCGGTTG
CATTCGATTCCTGTTTGTAATTGTCCTTTTAACAGCGATCGCGTATTTCGTCTCGCTCAGGCGCAATCAC
GAATGAATAACGGTTTGGTTGATGCGAGTGATTTTGATGACGAGCGTAATGGCTGGCCTGTTGAACAAGT
CTGGAAAGAAATGCATAAACTTTTGCCATTCTCACCGGATTCAGTCGTCACTCATGGTGATTTCTCACTT
GATAACCTTATTTTTGACGAGGGGAAATTAATAGGTTGTATTGATGTTGGACGAGTCGGAATCGCAGACC
GATACCAGGATCTTGCCATCCTATGGAACTGCCTCGGTGAGTTTTCTCCTTCATTACAGAAACGGCTTTT
TCAAAAATATGGTATTGATAATCCTGATATGAATAAATTGCAGTTTCATTTGATGCTCGATGAGTTTTTC
TAATCAGAATTGGTTAATTGGTTGTAACACTGGCAGAGCATTACGCTGACTTGACGGGACGGCGCAAGCT
CATGACCAAAATCCCTTAACGTGAGTTACGCGTCGTTCCACTGAGCGTCAGACCCCGTAGAAAAGATCAA
AGGATCTTCTTGAGATCCTTTTTTTCTGCGCGTAATCTGCTGCTTGCAAACAAAAAAACCACCGCTACCA
GCGGTGGTTTGTTTGCCGGATCAAGAGCTACCAACTCTTTTTCCGAAGGTAACTGGCTTCAGCAGAGCGC
AGATACCAAATACTGTTCTTCTAGTGTAGCCGTAGTTAGGCCACCACTTCAAGAACTCTGTAGCACCGCC
TACATACCTCGCTCTGCTAATCCTGTTACCAGTGGCTGCTGCCAGTGGCGATAAGTCGTGTCTTACCGGG
TTGGACTCAAGACGATAGTTACCGGATAAGGCGCAGCGGTCGGGCTGAACGGGGGGTTCGTGCACACAGC
CCAGCTTGGAGCGAACGACCTACACCGAACTGAGATACCTACAGCGTGAGCTATGAGAAAGCGCCACGCT
TCCCGAAGGGAGAAAGGCGGACAGGTATCCGGTAAGCGGCAGGGTCGGAACAGGAGAGCGCACGAGGGAG
CTTCCAGGGGGAAACGCCTGGTATCTTTATAGTCCTGTCGGGTTTCGCCACCTCTGACTTGAGCGTCGAT
TTTTGTGATGCTCGTCAGGGGGGCGGAGCCTATGGAAAAACGCCAGCAACGCGGCCTTTTTACGGTTCCT
GGCCTTTTGCTGGCCTTTTGCTCACATGTT
