>Addgene plasmid #62090 | pMuLE ENTR CMV L1-R5 | addgene partial sequence | sequence record 103645 | M13-F20 5'-TGTAAAACGACGGCCAGT-3'
GACTGATAGTGACCTGTTCGTTGCAACAAATTGATGAGCAATGCTTTTTTATAATGCCAACTTTGTACAA
AAAAGCAGGCTGCGATGTACGGGCCAGATATACGCGTTGACATTGATTATTGACTAGTTATTAATAGTAA
TCAATTACGGGGTCATTAGTTCATAGCCCATATATGGAGTTCCGCGTTACATAACTTACGGTAAATGGCC
CGCCTGGCTGACCGCCCAACGACCCCCGCCCATTGACGTCAATAATGACGTATGTTCCCATAGTAACGCC
AATAGGGACTTTCCATTGACGTCAATGGGTGGAGTATTTACGGTAAACTGCCCACTTGGCAGTACATCAA
GTGTATCATATGCCAAGTACGCCCCCTATTGACGTCAATGACGGTAAATGGCCCGCCTGGCATTATGCCC
AGTACATGACCTTATGGGACTTTCCTACTTGGCAGTACATCTACGTATTAGTCATCGCTATTACCATGGT
GATGCGGTTTTGGCAGTACATCAATGGGCGTGGATAGCGGTTTGACTCACGGGGATTTCCAAGTCTCCAC
CCCATTGACGTCAATGGGAGTTTGTTTTGGCACCAAAATCAACGGGACTTTCCAAAATGTCGTAACAACT
CCGCCCCATTGACGCAAATGGGCGGTAGGCGTGTACGGTGGGAGGTCTATATAAGCAGAGCTCTCTGGCT
AACTAGAGAACCCACTGCTTACTGGCTTATCGAAATTAATACGACTCACTATA
