>Addgene plasmid #62090 | pMuLE ENTR CMV L1-R5 | addgene partial sequence | sequence record 103646 | M13-Rev 5'-CAGGAAACAGCTATGACC-3'
TGCAGTACAGGTCACTAATACCATCTAAGTAGTTGATTCATAGTGACTGGATATGTTGTGTTTTACAGTA
TTATGTAGTCTGTTTTTTATGCAAAATCTAATTTAATATATTGATATTTATATCATTTTACGTTTCTCGT
TCAACTTTTGTATACAAAGTTGTCCTCTAGATGCATGCTCGAGCGGCCGCCAGTGTGATGGATATCTGCA
GAATTCCAGCACACTGGCGGCCGTTACTAGTGGATCCGAGCTCGGTACCAAGCTTGGGTCTCCCTATAGT
GAGTCGTATTAATTTCGATAAGCCAGTAAGCAGTGGGTTCTCTAGTTAGCCAGAGAGCTCTGCTTATATA
GACCTCCCACCGTACACGCCTACCGCCCATTTGCGTCAATGGGGCGGAGTTGTTACGACATTTTGGAAAG
TCCCGTTGATTTTGGTGCCAAAACAAACTCCCATTGACGTCAATGGGGTGGAGACTTGGAAATCCCCGTG
AGTCAAACCGCTATCCACGCCCATTGATGTACTGCCAAAACCGCATCACCATGGTAATAGCGATGACTAA
TACGTAGATGTACTGCCAAGTAGGAAAGTCCCATAAGGTCATGTACTGGGCATAATGCCAGGCGGGCCAT
TTACCGTCATTGACGTCAATAGGGGGCGTACTTGGCATATGATACACTTGATGTACTGCCAAGT
